Addgene plasmid #139722: P366
Purpose: Module plasmid, individual component of Fungal Bioluminescent Pathway, Npga
Depositing lab: Daniel Voytas. Depositing organization: University of Minnesota. Publication: Building customizable auto-luminescent luciferase-based reporters in plants. Khakhar A, Starker CG, Chamness JC, Lee N, Stokke S, Wang C, Swanson R, Rizvi F, Imaizumi T, Voytas DF. Elife. 2020 Mar 25;9. pii: 52786. doi: 10.7554/eLife.52786. PubMed 32209230.
Backbone
  Vector backbone: pMOD_A"
  Vector type: Plant Expression, Luciferase
Growth in bacteria
  Bacterial resistance: Ampicillin, 100 μg/mL
  Growth temperature: 37°C
  Growth strain: DH5alpha
  Copy number: High Copy
Gene/Insert
  Gene/Insert name: pMOD_A''_pSlRBCS2:AsNpga:tAtuG7
  Species: Aspergillus nidulans
  Promoter: SlRBCS2
  Cloning method: Restriction Enzyme; 5′ cloning site BsaI (destroyed during cloning); 3′ cloning site BsaI (destroyed during cloning)
Resource information
  A portion of this plasmid was derived from a plasmid made by: synthesized
Terms and licenses: Academic/Nonprofit Terms; Industry Terms: Not Available to Industry
How to cite: P366 was a gift from Daniel Voytas (Addgene plasmid # 139722 ; http://n2t.net/addgene:139722 ; RRID:Addgene_139722)
