[The description below was written by a language model from this plasmid's Addgene catalogue record and pLannotate feature annotations shown in this document.]
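Description:
P366 is a 4,054-nt module plasmid built in the pMOD_A'' backbone, one of a set of component plasmids that each carry a single gene of the fungal bioluminescence pathway for assembly into plant expression constructs. It is maintained in E. coli as a high-copy plasmid through a ColE1/pUC-type origin of replication and is selected with ampicillin via a β-lactamase gene driven by its own bla promoter. The annotated features include no plant selectable marker or T-DNA borders, consistent with its role as an intermediate module rather than a final delivery vector.

The payload is a single plant transcription unit. The SlRBCS2 promoter, whose name suggests a tomato Rubisco small-subunit gene, is named in the catalogue entry. It was not picked up by the automated annotation but presumably lies in the unannotated region upstream of the coding sequence. It drives npgA from Aspergillus nidulans, and transcription ends at the gene 7 terminator from an octopine-type Agrobacterium Ti plasmid. NpgA is a 4'-phosphopantetheinyl transferase that moves the phosphopantetheine group from coenzyme A onto carrier-protein domains of a broad range of enzymes. In the bioluminescence pathway it serves as an accessory enzyme, generally understood to activate the polyketide-synthase-like hispidin synthase so that luciferin precursors can be made in the plant.

The insert was synthesized and cloned using BsaI sites that were destroyed in the process, as is typical of Golden Gate-style assembly. The plasmid is intended to be combined with the other pathway modules to build customizable, auto-luminescent luciferase-based reporters in plants that need no externally supplied substrate.
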