Features (pLannotate 1.2.2; 5 found; start..end, strand, type, name):
    225..813     +  rep_origin     ori: high-copy-number ColE1/pMB1/pBR322/pUC origin of replication
   1772..2803    +  CDS            npgA: PPTA_EMENI - Also known as cfwA. Experimental evidence at protein level: Swiss-Prot protein existence level 1. Transfers the 4'-phosphopantetheine moiety from coenzyme A to a Ser of an acyl-carrier-protein. The enzyme is able to transfer the cofactor to a broad range of enzymes with acyl- or peptidyl-carrier protein domains. Required for primary biological processes such as growth and asexual/sexual development, and activates target enzymes involved in the synthesis of metabolites such as fatty acids, polyketides and nonribosomal peptides, lysine, siderophore, penicillin, sterigmatocystin, sha
   2832..3032    +  terminator     gene 7 terminator: transcription terminator for octopine-type Ti plasmid gene 7
   3111..3211    +  promoter       AmpR promoter: bla
   3212..18      +  CDS            AmpR (across the origin): β-lactamase; bla; confers resistance to ampicillin, carbenicillin, and related antibiotics
>Addgene plasmid #139722 | P366 | addgene full sequence | sequence record 292614 | Addgene NGS Result
CTGATTAAGCATTGGTAACTGTCAGACGAAGGGAAATAAATAGTAGCCCGCCTGATGTGCGGGCTTTTTT
TTGGTGGTGGTTACCAGTGTCGCTTAGCTACCGTAGGTCCTCTTAGGCGGTCCGATTAGCGACATAGTCA
TCAATGCCTTGACGGCAAAATCCCTTAACGTGAGTTTTCGTTCCACTGAGCGTCAGACCCCGTAGAAAAG
ATCAAAGGATCTTCTTGAGATCCTTTTTTTCTGCGCGTAATCTGCTGCTTGCAAACAAAAAAACCACCGC
TACCAGCGGTGGTTTGTTTGCCGGATCAAGAGCTACTAACTCTTTTTCCGAAGGTAACTGGCTTCAGCAG
AGCGCAGATACCAAATACTGTTCTTCTAGTGTAGCCGTAGTTAGGCCACCACTTCAAGAACTCTGTAGCA
CCGCCTACATACCTCGCTCTGCTAATCCTGTTACCAGTGGCTGCTGCCAGTGGCGATAAGTCGTGTCTTA
CCGGGTTGGACTCAAGACGATAGTTACCGGATAAGGCGCAGCGGTCGGGCTGAACGGGGGGTTCGTGCTC
ACAGCCCAGCTTGGAGCGAACGACCTACACCGAACTGAGATACCTACAGCGTGAGCTATGAGAAAGCGCC
ACGCTTCCCGAAGGGAGAAAGGCGGACAGGTATCCGGTAAGCGGCAGGGTCGGAACAGGAGAGCGCACGA
GGGAGCTTCCAGGGGGAAACGCCTGGTATCTTTATAGTCCTGTCGGGTTTCGCCACCTCTGACTTGAGCG
TCGATTTTTGTGATGCTCGTCAGGGGGGCGGAGCCTATGGAAAAACGCCAGCAACGCGGCCTTTTTACGG
TTCCTGGCCTTTTGCTGGCCTTTTGCTCACATGTTCTTTCCTGCGTTATCCCCTGATTCTGTGGATAACC
GTATTACCGCCTTTGAGTGAGCTGATACCGCTCGCCGCAGCCGAACGACCGAGCGCAGCGAGTCAGTGAG
CGAGGAAGCGGAAGAGCGCCCACCTGCTCATTGACGGCGCGCCCTATGGAGAATTCATGGGGCATTACAA
TTAATTAGTAATACTAATTTTAATAACACTAAATCATATTAGTCTCTATAGGTATAATATATAACTCTGG
AGTCACTATCTGTATTTGGGATCAACAGTTACAAAGGTACGAGTAAAGTCTCTGATCCGACAAACAATCC
GTATATCCTACCTTCCCGAAATTTCATGTATAAAATTATACTAAAATATTATTTTTCTTGTATTATCCGA
TTGAAAATTATGCGAATTCAACATAAAACTCTAAAAAAAGAAAATAATGAAAATTACAACTTAAAAGAGT
GTCTAAGTTGGAATCATGGTATTACATAAAGTTGAGGACAATATAAGCAAGCAAACAAGTACTCTAGCTA
TCAATTTACTTTGGACTACTATATGATAAATATTTCAACCCCCCTCCTCCCCCACCAAAAAAAAATTAAA
ATAACAAGTTGAAGGACTCAAAAAAAAAAAAAAAAAAAACTCAAAACCAACCTCAATCATACATTCATAT
CCTCTTCCTACCCCCATCTTGGATGAGATAAGATTAACGAGGTGCTTACACGTGTCACCTCTATTGTGGT
GACTTAAAAAAAATTCCAACCTTTCATATGTAGATATTAAGTAATTGTATAATGTTATCAAGAACCACAT
AACATATCAAAAACCTTATCATTTCATTATATAAAAGGATAGTGGACATCAAAAGGTTCATATTGAACCA
AAAAAAGAGAGAAGAAGCAAAATGGTGCAGGACACTTCAAGTGCTAGCACAAGTCCAATTTTAACCAGAT
GGTATATAGACACTCGACCTCTCACGGCAAGTACCGCCGCACTTCCGCTGCTGGAAACGCTGCAACCAGC
TGATCAGATCTCCGTCCAAAAATATTATCATCTCAAGGACAAGCACATGTCACTTGCCTCCAACCTTTTG
AAGTATTTATTCGTTCATCGAAATTGCCGAATACCATGGAGTAGTATTGTCATATCAAGAACGCCCGACC
CGCACAGAAGGCCTTGCTATATACCTCCTTCAGGTTCACAAGAGGACTCCTTCAAAGACGGATATACGGG
AATCAACGTAGAATTCAACGTTAGTCACCAAGCCAGCATGGTGGCAATCGCAGGTACGGCTTTCACACCT
AATAGCGGTGGAGATAGCAAACTCAAACCGGAGGTCGGAATAGATATAACATGTGTAAATGAGAGGCAGG
GCAGGAATGGAGAAGAAAGATCCTTGGAATCCCTGAGGCAGTATATAGATATATTCAGCGAAGTATTCAG
CACCGCAGAGATGGCTAATATAAGGCGACTTGATGGGGTTTCCTCAAGTTCCCTTAGTGCAGACAGACTC
GTAGATTATGGATACCGATTATTCTACACCTATTGGGCCTTAAAAGAGGCTTATATCAAGATGACAGGTG
AGGCCTTATTGGCTCCTTGGTTGAGAGAGCTGGAGTTTTCCAACGTGGTCGCTCCAGCCGCTGTCGCCGA
AAGCGGGGACTCTGCTGGAGACTTTGGCGAACCGTACACTGGCGTGCGTACAACATTGTATAAGAACCTC
GTAGAGGACGTACGAATTGAGGTAGCTGCTTTGGGAGGAGATTATCTGTTCGCAACAGCCGCTAGAGGTG
GTGGTATAGGCGCATCCTCACGTCCTGGTGGTGGCCCAGATGGCTCTGGAATTAGATCCCAGGACCCTTG
GAGGCCGTTCAAGAAACTCGATATAGAGCGTGACATACAGCCATGTGCTACGGGCGTTTGTAATTGCCTG
TCCTCAGGATAGGCTTGATCCCCCGTCGACAGCTAGCTATATCATCAATTTATGTATTACACATAATATC
GCACTCAGTCTTTCATCTACGGCAATGTACCAGCTGATATAATCAGTTATTGAAATATTTCTGAATTTAA
ACTTGCATCAATAAATTTATGTTTTTGCTTGGACTATAATACCTGACTTGTTATTTTATCAATAAATATT
TAAACTATATTTCTTTCAAGATCGCTGTTAGAGCTCGGACGTGGGCAGGTGTGATGAAAAGCCTTAGGGT
CAGGTGGCACTTTTCGGGGAAATGTGCGATGAACCCCTATTTGTTTATTTTTCTAAATACATTCAAATAT
GTATCCGCTAATGAGACAATAACCCTGATAAATGCTTCAATTATATTGAAAAAGGAAGAGTATGAGTATC
CAACATTTCCGTGTCGCCCTTATTCCCTTTTTTGCGGCCTTCTGCCTTCCTGTTTTTGCTCACCCAGAAA
CGCTGGTGAAAGTAAAAGATGCTGAAGATCAGTTGGGTGCCCGAGTGGGTTACATTGAACTGGATCTCAA
CAGCGGCAAAATCTTAGAGAGTTTTCGCCCCGAAGAACGCTTCCCAATGATGAGCACTTTCAAAGTTCTG
CTATGTGGCGCGGTGTTATCCCGTATTGATGCTGGGCAAGAGCAACTCGGTCGCCGCATACACTATTCTC
AGAATGACTTGGTTGAGTATTCACCAGTCACAGAAAAGCATCTTACGGATGGCATGACAGTAAGAGAATT
ATGTAGTGCTGCCATAACCATGAGTGATAACACTGCGGCCAACTTACTTCTGACAACGATTGGAGGACCG
AAGGAGCTAACCGCTTTTTTGCACAACATGGGGGATCATGTAACTCGCCTTGATCGTTGGGAACCGGAGC
TGAATGAAGCCATACCAAACGACGAGCGTGACACCACGATGCCTGTAGCAATGGCAACAACTCTCCGCAA
ACTATTAACTGGCGAACTACTTACTCTTGCTTCACGCCAGCAACTCATTGACTGGATGGAGGCGGACAAA
GTTGCAGGACCACTTCTGCGCTCGGCACTTCCGGCTGGCTGGTTTATTGCTGATAAATCTGGAGCCGGTG
AGCGTGGCTCTCGCGGTATCATTGCAGCACTGGGGCCAGATGGTAAGCCCTCCCGTATCGTAGTTATCTA
CACGACGGGGAGTCAGGCAACTATGGATGAACGAAATAGACAGATCGCTGAGATAGGTGCCTCA
